>Addgene plasmid #71249 | pGM55 | depositor full sequence | sequence record 131890 | pGM55 sequence 6187 bps
GGATCCAAGCTCAGATCTCGAGCTCGGTACCCGGGTCGACAAGCTTCGCGAGGTCACCATTAATCATTTC
CTCTGTGTATTTAAGAGCTCTTTTGCCAGTGAGCCCAGTACACAGAGAGAAAGGCTAAAGTTCTGTCGAC
AAGCTTGGCATTCCGGTACTGTTGGTAAAGCCACCATGGAAGACGCCAAAAACATAAAGAAAGGCCCGGC
GCCATTCTATCCGCTGGAAGATGGAACCGCTGGAGAGCAACTGCATAAGGCTATGAAGAGATACGCCCTG
GTTCCTGGAACAATTGCTTTTACAGATGCACATATCGAGGTGGACATCACTTACGCTGAGTACTTCGAAA
TGTCCGTTCGGTTGGCAGAAGCTATGAAACGATATGGGCTGAATACAAATCACAGAATCGTCGTATGCAG
TGAAAACTCTCTTCAATTCTTTATGCCGGTGTTGGGCGCGTTATTTATCGGAGTTGCAGTTGCGCCCGCG
AACGACATTTATAATGAACGTGAATTGCTCAACAGTATGGGCATTTCGCAGCCTACCGTGGTGTTCGTTT
CCAAAAAGGGGTTGCAAAAAATTTTGAACGTGCAAAAAAAGCTCCCAATCATCCAAAAAATTATTATCAT
GGATTCTAAAACGGATTACCAGGGATTTCAGTCGATGTACACGTTCGTCACATCTCATCTACCTCCCGGT
TTTAATGAATACGATTTTGTGCCAGAGTCCTTCGATAGGGACAAGACAATTGCACTGATCATGAACTCCT
CTGGATCTACTGGTCTGCCTAAAGGTGTCGCTCTGCCTCATAGAACTGCCTGCGTGAGATTCTCGCATGC
CAGAGATCCTATTTTTGGCAATCAAATCATTCCGGATACTGCGATTTTAAGTGTTGTTCCATTCCATCAC
GGTTTTGGAATGTTTACTACACTCGGATATTTGATATGTGGATTTCGAGTCGTCTTAATGTATAGATTTG
AAGAAGAGCTGTTTCTGAGGAGCCTTCAGGATTACAAGATTCAAAGTGCGCTGCTGGTGCCAACCCTATT
CTCCTTCTTCGCCAAAAGCACTCTGATTGACAAATACGATTTATCTAATTTACACGAAATTGCTTCTGGT
GGCGCTCCCCTCTCTAAGGAAGTCGGGGAAGCGGTTGCCAAGAGGTTCCATCTGCCAGGTATCAGGCAAG
GATATGGGCTCACTGAGACTACATCAGCTATTCTGATTACACCCGAGGGGGATGATAAACCGGGCGCGGT
CGGTAAAGTTGTTCCATTTTTTGAAGCGAAGGTTGTGGATCTGGATACCGGGAAAACGCTGGGCGTTAAT
CAAAGAGGCGAACTGTGTGTGAGAGGTCCTATGATTATGTCCGGTTATGTAAACAATCCGGAAGCGACCA
ACGCCTTGATTGACAAGGATGGATGGCTACATTCTGGAGACATAGCTTACTGGGACGAAGACGAACACTT
CTTCATCGTTGACCGCCTGAAGTCTCTGATTAAGTACAAAGGCTATCAGGTGGCTCCCGCTGAATTGGAA
TCCATCTTGCTCCAACACCCCAACATCTTCGACGCAGGTGTCGCAGGTCTTCCCGACGATGACGCCGGTG
AACTTCCCGCCGCCGTTGTTGTTTTGGAGCACGGAAAGACGATGACGGAAAAAGAGATCGTGGATTACGT
CGCCAGTCAAGTAACAACCGCGAAAAAGTTGCGCGGAGGAGTTGTGTTTGTGGACGAAGTACCGAAAGGT
CTTACCGGAAAACTCGACGCAAGAAAAATCAGAGAGATCCTCATAAAGGCCAAGAAGGGCGGAAAGATCG
CCGTGTAATTCTAGAGGATCTTTGTGAAGGAACCTTACTTCTGTGGTGTGACATAATTGGACAAACTACC
TACAGAGATTTAAAGCTCTAAGGTAAATATAAAATTTTTAAGTGTATAATGTGTTAAACTACTGATTCTA
ATTGTTTGTGTATTTTAGATTCCAACCTATGGAACTGATGAATGGGAGCAGTGGTGGAATGCCTTTAATG
AGGAAAACCTGTTTTGCTCAGAAGAAATGCCATCTAGTGATGATGAGGCTACTGCTGACTCTCAACATTC
TACTCCTCCAAAAAAGAAGAGAAAGGTAGAAGACCCCAAGGACTTTCCTTCAGAATTGCTAAGTTTTTTG
AGTCATGCTGTGTTTAGTAATAGAACTCTTGCTTGCTTTGCTATTTACACCACAAAGGAAAAAGCTGCAC
TGCTATACAAGAAAATTATGGAAAAATATTCTGTAACCTTTATAAGTAGGCATAACAGTTATAATCATAA
CATACTGTTTTTTCTTACTCCACACAGGCATAGAGTGTCTGCTATTAATAACTATGCTCAAAAATTGTGT
ACCTTTAGCTTTTTAATTTGTAAAGGGGTTAATAAGGAATATTTGATGTATAGTGCCTTGACTAGAGATC
ATAATCAGCCATACCACATTTGTAGAGGTTTTACTTGCTTTAAAAAACCTCCCACACCTCCCCCTGAACC
TGAAACATAAAATGAATGCAATTGTTGTTAACTTGTTTATTGCAGCTTATAATGGTTACAAATAAAGCAA
TAGCATCACAAATTTCACAAATAAAGCATTTTTTTCACTGCATTCTAGTTGTGGTTTGTCCAAACTCATC
AATGTATCTTATCATGTCTGGATCGATCCCCAGGAAGCTCCTCTGTGTCCTCATAAACCCTAACCTCCTC
TACTTGAGAGGACATTCCAATCATAGGCTGCCCATCCACCCTCTGTGTCCTCCTGTTAATTAGGTCACTT
AACAAAAAGGAAATTGGGTAGGGGTTTTTCACAGACCGCTTTCTAAGGGTAATTTTAAAATATCTGGGAA
GTCCCTTCCACTGCTGTGTTCCAGAAGTGTTGGTAAACAGCCCACAAATGTCAACAGCAGAAACATACAA
GCTGTCAGCTTTGCACAAGGGCCCAACACCCTGCTCATCAAGAAGCACTGTGGTTGCTGTGTTAGTAATG
TGCAAAACAGGAGGCACATTTTCCCCACCTGTGTAGGTTCCAAAATATCTAGTGTTTTCATTTTTACTTG
GATCAGGAACCCAGCACTCCACTGGATAAGCATTATCCTTATCCAAAACAGCCTTGTGGTCAGTGTTCAT
CTGCTGACTGTCAACTGTAGCATTTTTTGGGGTTACAGTTTGAGCAGGATATTTGGTCCTGTAGTTTGCT
AACACACCCTGCAGCTCCAAAGGTTCCCCACCAACAGCAAAAAAATGAAAATTTGACCCTTGAATGGGTT
TTCCAGCACCATTTTCATGAGTTTTTTGTGTCCCTGAATGCAAGTTTAACATAGCAGTTACCCCAATAAC
CTCAGTTTTAACAGTAACAGCTTCCCACATCAAAATATTTCCACAGGTTAAGTCCTCATTTAAATTAGGC
AAAGGAATTCTTGAAGACGAAAGGGCCTCGTGATACGCCTATTTTTATAGGTTAATGTCATGATAATAAT
GGTTTCTTAGACGTCAGGTGGCACTTTTCGGGGAAATGTGCGCGGAACCCCTATTTGTTTATTTTTCTAA
ATACATTCAAATATGTATCCGCTCATGAGACAATAACCCTGATAAATGCTTCAATAATATTGAAAAAGGA
AGAGTATGAGTATTCAACATTTCCGTGTCGCCCTTATTCCCTTTTTTGCGGCATTTTGCCTTCCTGTTTT
TGCTCACCCAGAAACGCTGGTGAAAGTAAAAGATGCTGAAGATCAGTTGGGTGCACGAGTGGGTTACATC
GAACTGGATCTCAACAGCGGTAAGATCCTTGAGAGTTTTCGCCCCGAAGAACGTTTTCCAATGATGAGCA
CTTTTAAAGTTCTGCTATGTGGCGCGGTATTATCCCGTGTTGACGCCGGGCAAGAGCAACTCGGTCGCCG
CATACACTATTCTCAGAATGACTTGGTTGAGTACTCACCAGTCACAGAAAAGCATCTTACGGATGGCATG
ACAGTAAGAGAATTATGCAGTGCTGCCATAACCATGAGTGATAACACTGCGGCCAACTTACTTCTGACAA
CGATCGGAGGACCGAAGGAGCTAACCGCTTTTTTGCACAACATGGGGGATCATGTAACTCGCCTTGATCG
TTGGGAACCGGAGCTGAATGAAGCCATACCAAACGACGAGCGTGACACCACGATGCCTGCAGCAATGGCA
ACAACGTTGCGCAAACTATTAACTGGCGAACTACTTACTCTAGCTTCCCGGCAACAATTAATAGACTGGA
TGGAGGCGGATAAAGTTGCAGGACCACTTCTGCGCTCGGCCCTTCCGGCTGGCTGGTTTATTGCTGATAA
ATCTGGAGCCGGTGAGCGTGGGTCTCGCGGTATCATTGCAGCACTGGGGCCAGATGGTAAGCCCTCCCGT
ATCGTAGTTATCTACACGACGGGGAGTCAGGCAACTATGGATGAACGAAATAGACAGATCGCTGAGATAG
GTGCCTCACTGATTAAGCATTGGTAACTGTCAGACCAAGTTTACTCATATATACTTTAGATTGATTTAAA
ACTTCATTTTTAATTTAAAAGGATCTAGGTGAAGATCCTTTTTGATAATCTCATGACCAAAATCCCTTAA
CGTGAGTTTTCGTTCCACTGAGCGTCAGACCCCGTAGAAAAGATCAAAGGATCTTCTTGAGATCCTTTTT
TTCTGCGCGTAATATGCTGCTTGCAAACAAAAAAACCACCGCTACCAGCGGTGGTTTGTTTGCCGGATCA
AGAGCTACCAACTCTTTTTCCGAAGGTAACTGGCTTCAGCAGAGCGCAGATACCAAATACTGTCCTTCTA
GTGTAGCCGTAGTTAGGCCACCACTTCAAGAACTCTGTAGCACCGCCTACATACCTCGCTCTGCTAATCC
TGTTACCAGTGGCTGCTGCCAGTGGCGATAAGTCGTGTCTTACCGGGTTGGACTCAAGACGATAGTTACC
GGATAAGGCGCAGCGGTCGGGCTGAACGGGGGGTTCGTGCACACAGCCCAGCTTGGAGCGAACGACCTAC
ACCGAACTGAGATACCTACAGCGTGAGCTATGAGAAAGCGCCACGCTTCCCGAAGGGAGAAAGGCGGACA
GGTATCCGGTAAGCGGCAGGGTCGGAACAGGAGAGCGCACGAGGGAGCTTCCAGGGGGAAACGCCTGGTA
TCTTTATAGTCCTGTCGGGTTTCGCCACCTCTGACTTGAGCGTCGATTTTTGTGATGCTCGTCAGGGGGG
CGGAGCCTATGGAAAAACGCCAGCAACGCGGCCTTTTTACGGTTCCTGGCCTTTTGCTGGCCTTTTGCTC
ACATGTTCTTTCCTGCGTTATCCCCTGATTCTGTGGATAACCGTATTACCGCCTTTGAGTGAGCTGATAC
CGCTCGCCGCAGCCGAACGACCGAGCGCAGCGAGTCAGTGAGCGAGGAAGCGGAAGAGCGCCTGATGCGG
TATTTTCTCCTTACGCATCTGTGCGGTATTTCACACCGCATATGGTGCACTCTCAGTACAATCTGCTCTG
ATGCCGCATAGTTAAGCCAGTATACACTCCGCTATCGCTACGTGACTGGGTCATGGCTGCGCCCCGACAC
CCGCCAACACCCGCTGACGCGCCCTGACGGGCTTGTCTGCTCCCGGCATCCGCTTACAGACAAGCTGTGA
CCGTCTCCGGGAGCTGCATGTGTCAGAGGTTTTCACCGTCATCACCGAAACGCGCGAGGCAGGATCAGCC
ATATCACATTTGTAGAGGTTTTACTTGCTTTAAAAAACCTCCCACACCTCCCCCTGAACCTGAAACATAA
AATGAATGCAATTGTTGTTAACTTGTTTATTGCAGCTTATAATGGTTACAAATAAAGCAATAGCATCACA
AATTTCACAAATAAAGCATTTTTTTCACTGCATTCTAGTTGTGGTTTGTCCAAACTCATCAATGTATCTT
ATCATGTCTGGATCAGCCATATCACATTTGTAGAGGTTTTACTTGCTTTAAAAAACCTCCCACACCTCCC
CCTGAACCTGAAACATAAAATGAATGCAATTGTTGTTAACTTGTTTATTGCAGCTTATAATGGTTACAAA
TAAAGCAATAGCATCACAAATTTCACAAATAAAGCATTTTTTTCACTGCATTCTAGTTGTGGTTTGTCCA
AACTCATCAATGTATCTTATCATGTCT
Features (pLannotate 1.2.2; 17 found; start..end, strand, type, name):
     18..35      +  misc_feature   MCS (fragment): pUC18/19 multiple cloning site
    176..1828    +  CDS            luciferase: firefly luciferase; luc+; enhanced luc+ version of the luciferase gene
   1837..1911    +  CDS            small t antigen (fragment): SV40 (simian virus 40) small t antigen
   1913..1978    +  intron         small t intron: SV40 (simian virus 40) small t antigen intron
   2108..2128    +  CDS            SV40 NLS: nuclear localization signal of SV40 (simian virus 40) large T antigen
   2447..2530    +  CDS            large T antigen (fragment): large T antigen from SV40 (simian virus 40)
   2550..2684    +  polyA_signal   SV40 poly(A) signal: SV40 polyadenylation signal
   2686..3450    -  CDS            VP1_SV40 (fragment): Experimental evidence at protein level: Swiss-Prot protein existence level 1. Forms an icosahedral capsid with a T=7 symmetry and a 40 nm diameter. The capsid is composed of 72 pentamers linked to each other by disulfide bonds and associated with VP2 or VP3 proteins. Binds to N- glycolylneuraminic analog of the ganglioside GM1 on the cell surface to provide virion attachment to target cell (PubMed:18353982). Once attached, the virion is internalized by caveolin-mediated endocytosis and traffics to the endoplasmic reticulum. Inside the endoplasmic reticulum, the protein folding machinery isomer
   3541..3645    +  promoter       AmpR promoter: bla
   3646..4506    +  CDS            AmpR: β-lactamase; bla; confers resistance to ampicillin, carbenicillin, and related antibiotics
   4677..5265    +  rep_origin     ori: high-copy-number ColE1/pMB1/pBR322/pUC origin of replication
   5451..5591    -  misc_feature   bom: basis of mobility region from pBR322
   5693..5732    -  CDS            rop (fragment): Rop protein, which maintains plasmids at low copy number; rop
   5734..5810    +  CDS            large T antigen (fragment): large T antigen from SV40 (simian virus 40)
   5830..5964    +  polyA_signal   SV40 poly(A) signal: SV40 polyadenylation signal
   5962..6038    +  CDS            large T antigen (fragment): large T antigen from SV40 (simian virus 40)
   6058..5       +  polyA_signal   SV40 poly(A) signal (across the origin): SV40 polyadenylation signal
