[The description below was written by a language model from this plasmid's Addgene catalogue record and pLannotate feature annotations shown in this document.]
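Description:
pGM55 is a mammalian luciferase reporter plasmid of about 6.2 kb, built on the pXPG backbone. It carries the human GM-CSF (CSF2) minimal promoter, spanning positions -55 to +28 relative to the transcription start, in front of the reporter gene. The promoter fragment itself is not annotated in the feature table. By position it would lie in the unannotated stretch between a remnant of the pUC18/19 polylinker and the firefly luciferase coding sequence, which is identified as the enhanced luc+ version.

Downstream of luciferase lies an SV40-derived processing cassette made up of the small t antigen intron and an SV40 polyadenylation signal. The small t, large T, NLS and VP1 "CDS" hits in this region are fragments of flanking SV40 sequence, not expressed proteins. Two further SV40 poly(A) signals sit in tandem immediately upstream of the cloning site, one of them spanning the plasmid origin coordinate. This arrangement typically terminates read-through transcripts arising in the backbone, which lowers background luciferase signal.

The plasmid is propagated in E. coli under ampicillin selection (bla with its own promoter) from a ColE1/pMB1-type origin. The pBR322 bom site is present, but only a short fragment of rop remains. This is consistent with the record's high-copy designation and with the associated publication's theme of high-copy replication in an improved reporter backbone.

With only a minimal promoter driving luciferase, pGM55 is suited to use as a low-basal-activity reporter in transfected mammalian cells. It could serve as a baseline control or as a recipient for enhancers and other regulatory elements tested upstream of the GM-CSF core promoter, although the record does not spell out specific applications.
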