Addgene plasmid #71249: pGM55
Purpose: luciferase reporter with hGM-CSF -55 to +28 minimal promoter
Depositing lab: Peter Cockerill. Depositing organization: Royal Adelaide Hospital. Publication: Generation of an improved luciferase reporter gene plasmid that employs a novel mechanism for high-copy replication. Bert AG, Burrows J, Osborne CS, Cockerill PN. Plasmid. 2000 Sep;44(2):173-82. 10.1006/plas.2000.1474 PubMed 10964627.
Backbone
  Vector backbone: pXPG
  Backbone manufacturer: Cockerill lab, Addgene plasmid 71248
  Total vector size (bp): 6188
  Vector type: Mammalian Expression, Luciferase
Growth in bacteria
  Bacterial resistance: Ampicillin, 100 μg/mL
  Growth temperature: 37°C
  Growth strain: DH5alpha
  Copy number: High Copy
Gene/Insert
  Gene/Insert name: GM-CSF minimal promoter (-55 to +28) (alt name: colony stimulating factor 2 (granulocyte-macrophage))
  Species: H. sapiens (human)
  Entrez Gene: CSF2 (a.k.a. CSF, GMCSF)
  Promoter: GM-CSF minimal
  Tag / fusion protein: luciferase (C terminal on backbone)
  Cloning method: Unknown
  Sequencing primers: 5′ unknown; 3′ LucNRev
Terms and licenses: Academic/Nonprofit Terms; Industry Terms: Not Available to Industry
Depositor comments: JM109 are the cells used by the author for pXPG and its derivatives.
How to cite: pGM55 was a gift from Peter Cockerill (Addgene plasmid # 71249 ; http://n2t.net/addgene:71249 ; RRID:Addgene_71249)
