>Addgene plasmid #71249 | pGM55 | addgene partial sequence | sequence record 129634 | MUHD1 5'-AGAATGTTGAGAGTCAGCAGTAGC-3'
AACAGGTTTTCCTCATTAAAGGCATTCCACCACTGCTCCCATTCATCAGTTCCATAGGTTGGAATCTAAA
ATACACAAACAATTAGAATCAGTAGTTTAACACATTATACACTTAAAAATTTTATATTTACCTTAGAGCT
TTAAATCTCTGTAGGTAGTTTGTCCAATTATGTCACACCACAGAAGTAAGGTTCCTTCACAAAGATCCTC
TAGAATTACACGGCGATCTTTCCGCCCTTCTTGGCCTTTATGAGGATCTCTCTGATTTTTCTTGCGTCGA
GTTTTCCGGTAAGACCTTTCGGTACTTCGTCCACAAACACAACTCCTCCGCGCAACTTTTTCGCGGTTGT
TACTTGACTGGCGACGTAATCCACGATCTCTTTTTCCGTCATCGTCTTTCCGTGCTCCAAAACAACAACG
GCGGCGGGAAGTTCACCGGCGTCATCGTCGGGAAGACCTGCGACACCTGCGTCGAAGATGTTGGGGTGTT
GGAGCAAGATGGATTCCAATTCAGCGGGAGCCACCTGATAGCCTTTGTACTTAATCAGAGACTTCAGGCG
GTCAACGATGAAGAAGTGTTCGTCTTCGTCCCAGTAAGCTATGTCTCCAGAATGTAGCCATCCATCCTTG
TCAATCAAGGCGTTGGTCGCTTCCGGATTGTTTACATAACCGGACATAATCATAGGACCTCTCACACACA
GTTCGCCTCTTTGATTAACGCCCAGCGTTTTCCCGGTATCCAGATCCACAACCTTCGCTTCAAA
