>Addgene plasmid #71249 | pGM55 | addgene partial sequence | sequence record 129636 | LucNRev 5'-CCTTATGCAGTTGCTCTCC-3'
ATGGCGCCGGGCCTTTCTTTATGTTTTTGGCGTCTTCCATGGTGGCTTTACCAACAGTACCGGAATGCCA
AGCTTGTCGACAGAACTTTAGCCTTTCTCTCTGTGTACTGGGCTCACTGGCAAAAGAGCTCTTAAATACA
CAGAGGAAATGATTAATGGTGACCTCGCGAAGCTTGTCGACCCGGGTACCGAGCTCGAGATCTGAGCTTG
GATCCAGACATGATAAGATACATTGATGAGTTTGGACAAACCACAACTAGAATGCAGTGAAAAAAATGCT
TTATTTGTGAAATTTGTGATGCTATTGCTTTATTTGTAACCATTATAAGCTGCAATAAACAAGTTAACAA
CAATTGCATTCATTTTATGTTTCAGGTTCAGGGGGAGGTGTGGGAGGTTTTTTAAAGCAAGTAAAACCTC
TACAAATGTGATATGGCTGATCCAGACATGATAAGATACATTGATGAGTTTGGACAAACCACAACTAGAA
TGCAGTGAAAAAAATGCTTTATTTGTGAAATTTGTGATGCTATTGCTTTATTTGTAACCATTATAAGCTG
CAATAAACAAGTTAACAACAATTGCATTCATTTTATGTTTCAGGTTCAGGGGGAGGTGTGGGAGGTTTTT
TAAAGCAAGTAAAACCTCTACAAATGTGATATGGCTGATCCTGCCTCGCGCGTTTCGGTGATGACGGTGA
AAACCTCTGACACATGCAGCTCCCGGAGACGGTCACAGCTTGTCTGTAAGCGGATGCCGGGAGCAGACAA
GCCCGTCAGGGCGCGTCAGCGGGTGTTGGCGGGTGTCGGGGCGCAGCCATGACCCAGTCACGTAGCGATA
GCGGAGTGTATACTGGCTTAACTATGCGGCATCAGAGCAGATTGTACTGAGAGTGCAC
